Addgene plasmid #45324: pCU-PDC1-GFP
Depositing lab: Brendan Cormack. Depositing organization: Johns Hopkins University and School of Medicine. Publication: Expression plasmids for use in Candida glabrata. Zordan RE, Ren Y, Pan SJ, Rotondo G, De Las Penas A, Iluore J, Cormack BP. G3 (Bethesda). 2013 Oct 3;3(10):1675-86. doi: 10.1534/g3.113.006908. PubMed 23934995.
Backbone
  Vector backbone: pGRB2.3
  Total vector size (bp): 6956
  Modifications to backbone: Replaced PGK1 promoter in pGRB2.3 with C. glabrata PDC1 promoter (using SacI/XbaI restriction digest)
  Vector type: C. glabrata expression
  Selectable markers: URA3
Growth in bacteria
  Bacterial resistance: Ampicillin, 100 μg/mL
  Growth temperature: 37°C
  Growth strain: DH10B
  Copy number: High Copy
Gene/Insert
  Gene/Insert name: yeGFP (alt name: GFP)
  Species: Synthetic
  Insert size (bp): 717
  Promoter: PDC1
  Cloning method: Restriction Enzyme; 5′ cloning site EcoRI (unknown if destroyed); 3′ cloning site SalI (unknown if destroyed)
  Sequencing primers: 5′ M13R
Terms and licenses: Academic/Nonprofit Terms; Industry Terms: Not Available to Industry
How to cite: pCU-PDC1-GFP was a gift from Brendan Cormack (Addgene plasmid # 45324 ; http://n2t.net/addgene:45324 ; RRID:Addgene_45324)
