[The description below was written by a language model from this plasmid's Addgene catalogue record and pLannotate feature annotations shown in this document.]
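Description:
pCU-PDC1-GFP is a 6,956 bp E. coli–yeast shuttle plasmid for gene expression in Candida glabrata. It is derived from the backbone pGRB2.3, whose PGK1 promoter was exchanged for the C. glabrata PDC1 promoter as a SacI/XbaI fragment. In bacteria it is maintained at high copy through a ColE1/pUC-type origin and selected with ampicillin via the β-lactamase gene. An f1 origin and pBluescript-style remnants (lac promoter/operator, lacZα fragment, flanking T3 and T7 promoters, partial polylinker) reflect the cloning-vector ancestry of the backbone. In yeast, selection relies on a URA3 cassette annotated as the S. cerevisiae gene with its own promoter. This marker complements uracil auxotrophy and can be counterselected with 5-fluoroorotic acid. The feature table does not annotate a yeast replication or centromere element, so the record does not state how the plasmid is maintained in C. glabrata.

The payload is a 717 bp yeast-enhanced GFP (yeGFP) open reading frame, recognised by the annotation software as GFPmut3, a rapidly maturing green variant derived from Aequorea victoria. It was cloned between EcoRI and SalI sites immediately downstream of a polylinker fragment. The PDC1 promoter itself is not annotated, but the unannotated stretch between the T3 promoter and the polylinker fragment is consistent with its position. No transcriptional terminator is annotated after the GFP sequence. The plasmid belongs to a set of C. glabrata expression vectors. It serves as a fluorescent reporter of PDC1 promoter-driven expression, and the record suggests it could also act as a scaffold in which GFP is replaced by another gene of interest.
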