Features (pLannotate 1.2.2; 18 found; start..end, strand, type, name):
    666..737     +  promoter       AmpR promoter: bla
    738..1598    +  CDS            AmpR: β-lactamase; bla; confers resistance to ampicillin, carbenicillin, and related antibiotics
   1769..2357    +  rep_origin     ori: high-copy-number ColE1/pMB1/pBR322/pUC origin of replication
   2540..2632    +  CDS            lacI (fragment): lac repressor; lacI; The lac repressor binds to the lac operator to inhibit transcription in E. coli. This inhibition can be relieved by adding lactose or isopropyl-β-D-thiogalactopyranoside (IPTG).
   2645..2666    +  protein_bind   CAP binding site: CAP binding activates transcription in the presence of cAMP. E. coli catabolite activator protein
   2681..2711    +  promoter       lac promoter: promoter for the E. coli lac operon
   2719..2735    +  protein_bind   lac operator: The lac repressor binds to the lac operator to inhibit transcription in E. coli. This inhibition can be relieved by adding lactose or isopropyl-β-D-thiogalactopyranoside (IPTG). lac repressor encoded by lacI
   2780..2798    +  promoter       T3 promoter: promoter for bacteriophage T3 RNA polymerase
   3790..3825    +  misc_feature   MCS (fragment): pBluescript multiple cloning site
   3826..4539    +  CDS            GFPmut3: GFPmut3 is a basic (constitutively fluorescent) green fluorescent protein published in 1996, derived from Aequorea victoria. It is reported to be a very rapidly-maturing weak dimer.
   4973..4991    -  promoter       T7 promoter: promoter for bacteriophage T7 RNA polymerase
   4999..5154    +  CDS            lacZα (fragment): LacZα fragment of β-galactosidase; lacZ fragment
   5158..5586    +  rep_origin     f1 ori (sequence partly withheld): f1 bacteriophage origin of replication; arrow indicates direction of (+) strand synthesis
   5614..5665    -  misc_feature   bom (fragment): basis of mobility region from pBR322
   5744..6547    -  CDS            URA3: orotidine-5'-phosphate decarboxylase, required for uracil biosynthesis; S. cerevisiae URA3; yeast auxotrophic marker, counterselectable with 5-fluoroorotic acid (5-FOA)
   6548..6763    -  promoter       URA3 promoter: S. cerevisiae URA3
   6771..6820    -  misc_feature   bom (fragment): basis of mobility region from pBR322
   6922..1       -  CDS            rop (fragment) (across the origin): Rop protein, which maintains plasmids at low copy number; rop
>Addgene plasmid #45324 | pCU-PDC1-GFP | depositor full sequence | sequence record 63465 | pCU-PDC1-GFP sequence 6956 bps
GACGAAAGGGCCTCGTGATACGCCTATTTTTATAGGTTAATGTCATGATAATAATGGTTTCTTAGCAGGT
TAGACTAACATGCAAAAAGTTTATATTCATTTTTGTAGTTATTCTTGTTTTCATTAGGATGATTACACAC
TGTGGATGTGGATTAATCGATCATTGTTAATTTAGTGTAGCTACTACCATTTCAAACAAAACGTAAATTC
TTGCAGTCGTACTGGATCTGTGAATCTATTAGTATATATGAATTAAAGTAGCTTGTACATATTATTCTGT
TGAATCATATCGCAGAGCATTGGTTGAAATCCAAAATATAAAAATGTAATATCACAAAAAATAATACTAA
TTCTAACATTAATGGGTCAGATTTTTAGTGAATACTTAAATTTATAATATCGTCTATTTAAGCTAGCAAA
TGGAACAACATTTAAAGTAAGAACATCATATCTACATGAAAATGTATATTTCAATCTGACTAATAACGCA
GAGCACATCTTTCAGTGATGTCTGTCACATGATCAAAAAGAATTGTATTTAAATAATTCATAATAAAAGC
TTAAAAAATTACAATAATGAAAATAAAGTAAATAATGACATGGGTAAGAGTTCCGAAATAGAATCTTAGT
GTACAAAACAAAAATTGCATCATTAGAGATCCCCACATTCAAATATGTATCCGCTCATGAGACAATAACC
CTGATAAATGCTTCAATAATATTGAAAAAGGAAGAGTATGAGTATTCAACATTTCCGTGTCGCCCTTATT
CCCTTTTTTGCGGCATTTTGCCTTCCTGTTTTTGCTCACCCAGAAACGCTGGTGAAAGTAAAAGATGCTG
AAGATCAGTTGGGTGCACGAGTGGGTTACATCGAACTGGATCTCAACAGCGGTAAGATCCTTGAGAGTTT
TCGCCCCGAAGAACGTTTTCCAATGATGAGCACTTTTAAAGTTCTGCTATGTGGCGCGGTATTATCCCGT
ATTGACGCCGGGCAAGAGCAACTCGGTCGCCGCATACACTATTCTCAGAATGACTTGGTTGAGTACTCAC
CAGTCACAGAAAAGCATCTTACGGATGGCATGACAGTAAGAGAATTATGCAGTGCTGCCATAACCATGAG
TGATAACACTGCGGCCAACTTACTTCTGACAACGATCGGAGGACCGAAGGAGCTAACCGCTTTTTTGCAC
AACATGGGGGATCATGTAACTCGCCTTGATCGTTGGGAACCGGAGCTGAATGAAGCCATACCAAACGACG
AGCGTGACACCACGATGCCTGTAGCAATGGCAACAACGTTGCGCAAACTATTAACTGGCGAACTACTTAC
TCTAGCTTCCCGGCAACAATTAATAGACTGGATGGAGGCGGATAAAGTTGCAGGACCACTTCTGCGCTCG
GCCCTTCCGGCTGGCTGGTTTATTGCTGATAAATCTGGAGCCGGTGAGCGTGGGTCTCGCGGTATCATTG
CAGCACTGGGGCCAGATGGTAAGCCCTCCCGTATCGTAGTTATCTACACGACGGGGAGTCAGGCAACTAT
GGATGAACGAAATAGACAGATCGCTGAGATAGGTGCCTCACTGATTAAGCATTGGTAACTGTCAGACCAA
GTTTACTCATATATACTTTAGATTGATTTAAAACTTCATTTTTAATTTAAAAGGATCTAGGTGAAGATCC
TTTTTGATAATCTCATGACCAAAATCCCTTAACGTGAGTTTTCGTTCCACTGAGCGTCAGACCCCGTAGA
AAAGATCAAAGGATCTTCTTGAGATCCTTTTTTTCTGCGCGTAATCTGCTGCTTGCAAACAAAAAAACCA
CCGCTACCAGCGGTGGTTTGTTTGCCGGATCAAGAGCTACCAACTCTTTTTCCGAAGGTAACTGGCTTCA
GCAGAGCGCAGATACCAAATACTGTTCTTCTAGTGTAGCCGTAGTTAGGCCACCACTTCAAGAACTCTGT
AGCACCGCCTACATACCTCGCTCTGCTAATCCTGTTACCAGTGGCTGCTGCCAGTGGCGATAAGTCGTGT
CTTACCGGGTTGGACTCAAGACGATAGTTACCGGATAAGGCGCAGCGGTCGGGCTGAACGGGGGGTTCGT
GCACACAGCCCAGCTTGGAGCGAACGACCTACACCGAACTGAGATACCTACAGCGTGAGCTATGAGAAAG
CGCCACGCTTCCCGAAGGGAGAAAGGCGGACAGGTATCCGGTAAGCGGCAGGGTCGGAACAGGAGAGCGC
ACGAGGGAGCTTCCAGGGGGAAACGCCTGGTATCTTTATAGTCCTGTCGGGTTTCGCCACCTCTGACTTG
AGCGTCGATTTTTGTGATGCTCGTCAGGGGGGCGGAGCCTATGGAAAAACGCCAGCAACGCGGCCTTTTT
ACGGTTCCTGGCCTTTTGCTGGCCTTTTGCTCACATGTTCTTTCCTGCGTTATCCCCTGATTCTGTGGAT
AACCGTATTACCGCCTTTGAGTGAGCTGATACCGCTCGCCGCAGCCGAACGACCGAGCGCAGCGAGTCAG
TGAGCGAGGAAGCGGAAGAGCGCCCAATACGCAAACCGCCTCTCCCCGCGCGTTGGCCGATTCATTAATG
CAGCTGGCACGACAGGTTTCCCGACTGGAAAGCGGGCAGTGAGCGCAACGCAATTAATGTGAGTTAGCTC
ACTCATTAGGCACCCCAGGCTTTACACTTTATGCTTCCGGCTCGTATGTTGTGTGGAATTGTGAGCGGAT
AACAATTTCACACAGGAAACAGCTATGACCATGATTACGCCAAGCGCGCAATTAACCCTCACTAAAGGGA
ACAAAAGCTGGAGCTCAGCATTTTTATACACGTTTTACGTATTTTTTTTGCAATACACATAGATACGTAC
GTACAACCCTTTCTATTGTGAGAACTTTGTAACACTCTTTTGTAGACCAGTGTAGTCAGCAAGCATCAGC
AAGCATCAGCAAGCATCAGCAAGCATCAGCTAGTCTAAAGCCTTTAGCAAAGTCAAAAACCAACACCCAC
ACACCGGGATCCCACCTTCCCCGAGATGCCTGTTCCCGACTCCCAGCTGCTCCCACGACGGGGAGGAATC
AGAAGACGGAGATAGAAAGAGAGCGTTGAACGCGCGCGATGCCAATGAGAGATAAAAAAAAAGAAATACC
AATCCCACGACATATTCTAACGGGCTCCACAGACAATGCACAACAATCGAGATGGGATTGAATCACAGAG
AGAGAGATCAGAAAAAAAAGGAACTGCAAGGGTCCCCACCCCAAACTCCCCTCCGCTATCCACTACAATC
GCCGCACCGACAAAATCCATTGTGTCCGCAACGACCAGAGCAAAGAGCCAAAAACACAATTGAATAACAA
AGAAAAGGGCAGAGAGCCACTTAGACAATTACGTAGGAACCATATTTTTGCATAACTTTATGCAATTTGC
CCAAATTCAAGTGAAGCGAGAGAAGCCAGAGAGCTACAGCTGAAGAGCTACAGCTGAAGTGAAAAGCCAA
GAATCTCTTAGAATATACCGTTTGGCTTATTTGAATCAAATATTTATGCGCTTAAATCCCATAAAAAAGC
AATTTATACAGATAAGTCTGCAGAAAGAAAAATTTTCTTCTTGATACCTGAACAAAGAAATCAAACTCAT
CAAGAATAAATCAATTCATGAAAAAAAAACATATATAAAGGACAACATGGAATCAAGTTTCAATAATTTT
TAGATTGTACATAAATAAAGAGACCAGACTAATACAACTGTATAAGCTCTAAACATTCAATTGCCAAAAA
ACATTAACATCTAGAACTAGTGGATCCCCCGGGCTGCAGGAATTCATGTCTAAAGGTGAAGAATTATTCA
CTGGTGTTGTCCCAATTTTGGTTGAATTAGATGGTGATGTTAATGGTCACAAATTTTCTGTCTCCGGTGA
AGGTGAAGGTGATGCTACTTACGGTAAATTGACCTTAAAATTTATTTGTACTACTGGTAAATTGCCGGTT
CCATGGCCAACCTTAGTCACTACTTTCGGTTATGGTGTTCAATGTTTTGCTAGATACCCAGATCATATGA
AACAACATGACTTTTTCAAGTCTGCCATGCCAGAAGGTTATGTTCAAGAAAGAACTATTTTTTTCAAAGA
TGACGGTAACTACAAGACCAGAGCTGAAGTCAAGTTTGAAGGTGATACCTTAGTTAATAGAATCGAATTA
AAAGGTATTGATTTTAAAGAAGATGGTAACATTTTAGGTCACAAATTGGAATACAACTATAACTCTCACA
ATGTTTACATCATGGCTGACAAACAAAAGAATGGTATCAAAGTTAACTTCAAAATTAGACACAACATTGA
AGATGGTTCTGTTCAATTAGCTGACCATTATCAACAAAATACTCCAATTGGTGATGGTCCAGTCTTGTTA
CCAGACAACCATTACTTATCCACTCAATCTGCCTTATCCAAAGATCCAAACGAAAAGAGAGACCACATGG
TCTTGTTAGAATTTGTTACTGCTGCTGGTATTACCCATGGTATGGATGAATTGTACAAATAACTGCAGGT
CGACCTCGAGAACACAACCCACAGCTACCACCATCAACAATATTTATATATATAACGTACACATAGAAAT
CACACAAACAGAGTATTTATTCTTAACTACATGAACTACCATCAGACCGTCTGGGCCACTATATAATGTG
CCATTCATAAACGTGATCACTTTACGTAGCAGGCAACCCCAGGTGAAAATTTTTCAGCGAGCTGCCAGAT
TGTCAGGTGAAAAACTGAAAAAAACTTCTGGGCGATGAGCTTGTGGCGGGAAATTAAGTATATAAAGCAG
TTAGTTTCTTCTGCTTCTTGTGGTTCTGGGTATTCTTGTAATATTTGGAAGAATAGAAAATCAAGACTAC
TGCCTTTCTTTTCATATTATAGAGGAAGAAATACGCACGAACACGATATAGAGGTAAAGGTACCCAATTC
GCCCTATAGTGAGTCGTATTACGCGCGCTCACTGGCCGTCGTTTTACAACGTCGTGACTGGGAAAACCCT
GGCGTTACCCAACTTAATCGCCTTGCAGCACATCCCCCTTTCGCCAGCTGGCGTAATAGCGAAGAGGCCC
GCACCGATCGCCCTTCCCAACAGTTGCGCAGCCTGAATGGCGAATGG
[124 nt withheld, positions 5158-5281]
C
[91 nt withheld, positions 5283-5373]
A
[49 nt withheld, positions 5375-5423]
CCTTTGACGTTGGAGTCCACGTTCTTT
[37 nt withheld, positions 5451-5487]
ACCCTATCTCGGTCTATTCTTTTGATTTATAAGGGATTTTGCCGATTTCGGCCTATTGGTTAAAAAATGA
GCTGATTTAACAAAAATTTAACGCGAATTTTAACAAAATATTAACGCTTACAATTTCCTGATGCGGTATT
TTCTCCTTACGCATCTGTGCGGTATTTCACACCGCATAGGGTAATAACTGATATAATTAAATTGAAGCTC
TAATTTGTGAGTTTAGTATACATGCATTTACTTATAATACAGTTTTTTAGTTTTGCTGGCCGCATCTTCT
CAAATATGCTTCCCAGCCTGCTTTTCTGTAACGTTCACCCTCTACCTTAGCATCCCTTCCCTTTGCAAAT
AGTCCTCTTCCAACAATAATAATGTCAGATCCTGTAGAGACCACATCATCCACGGTTCTATACTGTTGAC
CCAATGCGTCTCCCTTGTCATCTAAACCCACACCGGGTGTCATAATCAACCAATCGTAACCTTCATCTCT
TCCACCCATGTCTCTTTGAGCAATAAAGCCGATAACAAAATCTTTGTCGCTCTTCGCAATGTCAACAGTA
CCCTTAGTATATTCTCCAGTAGATAGGGAGCCCTTGCATGACAATTCTGCTAACATCAAAAGGCCTCTAG
GTTCCTTTGTTACTTCTTCTGCCGCCTGCTTCAAACCGCTAACAATACCTGGGCCCACCACACCGTGTGC
ATTCGTAATGTCTGCCCATTCTGCTATTCTGTATACACCCGCAGAGTACTGCAATTTGACTGTATTACCA
ATGTCAGCAAATTTTCTGTCTTCGAAGAGTAAAAAATTGTACTTGGCGGATAATGCCTTTAGCGGCTTAA
CTGTGCCCTCCATGGAAAAATCAGTCAAGATATCCACATGTGTTTTTAGTAAACAAATTTTGGGACCTAA
TGCTTCAACTAACTCCAGTAATTCCTTGGTGGTACGAACATCCAATGAAGCACACAAGTTTGTTTGCTTT
TCGTGCATGATATTAAATAGCTTGGCAGCAACAGGACTAGGATGAGTAGCAGCACGTTCCTTATATGTAG
CTTTCGACATGATTTATCTTCGTTTCCTGCAGGTTTTTGTTCTGTGCAGTTGGGTTAAGAATACTGGGCA
ATTTCATGTTTCTTCAACACTACATATGCGTATATATACCAATCTAAGTCTGTGCTCCTTCCTTCGTTCT
TCCTTCTGTTCGGAGATTACCGAATCAAAAAAATTTCAAGGAAACCGAAATCAAAAAAAAGAATAAAAAA
AAAATGATGAATTGAAAAGGTGGTATGGTGCACTCTCAGTACAATCTGCTCTGATGCCGCATAGTTAAGC
CAGCCCCGACACCCGCCAACACCCGCTGACGCGCCCTGACGGGCTTGTCTGCTCCCGGCATCCGCTTACA
GACAAGCTGTGACCGTCTCCGGGAGCTGCATGTGTCAGAGGTTTTCACCGTCATCACCGAAACGCGCGA
