>Addgene plasmid #45324 | pCU-PDC1-GFP | addgene partial sequence | sequence record 66498 | yGFP-R 5'-GCATCACCTTCACCTTCACC-3'
ACATCACCATCTAATTCAACCAAAATTGGGACAACACCAGTGAATAATTCTTCACCTTTAGACATGAATT
CCTGCAGCCCGGGGGATCCACTAGTTCTAGATGTTAATGTTTTTTGGCAATTGAATGTTTAGAGCTTATA
CAGTTGTATTAGTCTGGTCTCTTTATTTATGTACAATCTAAAAATTATTGAAACTTGATTCCATGTTGTC
CTTTATATATGTTTTTTTTTCATGAATTGATTTATTCTTGATGAGTTTGATTTCTTTGTTCAGGTATCAA
GAAGAAAATTTTTCTTTCTGCAGACTTATCTGTATAAATTGCTTTTTTATGGGATTTAAGCGCATAAATA
TTTGATTCAAATAAGCCAAACGGTATATTCTAAGAGATTCTTGGCTTTTCACTTCAGCTGTAGCTCTTCA
GCTGTAGCTCTCTGGCTTCTCTCGCTTCACTTGAATTTGGGCAAATTGCATAAAGTTATGCAAAAATATG
GTTCCTACGTAATTGTCTAAGTGGCTCTCTGCCCTTTTCTTTGTTATTCAATTGTGTTTTTGGCTCTTTG
CTCTGGTCGTTGCGGACACAATGGATTTTGTCGGTGCGGCGATTGTAGTGGATAGCGGAGGGGAGTTTGG
GGTGGGGACCCTTGCAGTTCCTTTTTTTTCTGATCTCTCTCTCTGTGATTCAATCCCATCTCGATTGTTG
TGCATTGTCTGTGGAGCCCGTTAGAATATGTCGTGGGATTGGTATTTCTTTTTTTTTATCTCTCATTGGC
ATCGCGCGCGTTCAACGCTCTCTTTCTATCTCCGTCTTCTGATTCCTCCCCGTCGTGGGAGCAGCTGGGA
GTCGGGAACAGGCATCTCGGGGAAGGTGGGATCCCGGTGTGTGGGTGTTGGTTTTTGACTTTGCTAAAGG
CTT
