>Addgene plasmid #45324 | pCU-PDC1-GFP | addgene partial sequence | sequence record 66524 | URA3-R2 5'-TTGGCGGATAATGCCTTTAG-3'
AGATATCCACATGTGTTTTTAGTAAACAAATTTTGGGACCTAATGCTTCAACTAACTCCAGTAATTCCTT
GGTGGTACGAACATCCAATGAAGCACACAAGTTTGTTTGCTTTTCGTGCATGATATTAAATAGCTTGGCA
GCAACAGGACTAGGATGAGTAGCAGCACGTTCCTTATATGTAGCTTTCGACATGATTTATCTTCGTTTCC
TGCAGGTTTTTGTTCTGTGCAGTTGGGTTAAGAATACTGGGCAATTTCATGTTTCTTCAACACTACATAT
GCGTATATATACCAATCTAAGTCTGTGCTCCTTCCTTCGTTCTTCCTTCTGTTCGGAGATTACCGAATCA
AAAAAATTTCAAGGAAACCGAAATCAAAAAAAAGAATAAAAAAAAAATGATGAATTGAAAAGGTGGTATG
GTGCACTCTCAGTACAATCTGCTCTGATGCCGCATAGTTAAGCCAGCCCCGACACCCGCCAACACCCGCT
GACGCGCCCTGACGGGCTTGTCTGCTCCCGGCATCCGCTTACAGACAAGCTGTGACCGTCTCCGGGAGCT
GCATGTGTCAGAGGTTTTCACCGTCATCACCGAAACGCGCGAGACGAAAGGGCCTCGTGATACGCCTATT
TTTATAGGTTAATGTCATGATAATAATGGTTTCTTAGCAGGTTAGACTAACATGCAAAAAGTTTATATTC
ATTTTTGTAGTTATTCTTGTTTTCATTAGGATGATTACACACTGTGGATGTGGATTAATCGATCATTGTT
AATTTAGTGTAGCTACTACCATTTCAAACAAAACGTAAATTCTTGCAGTCGTACTGGATCTGTGAATCTA
TTAGTATATATGAATTAAAGTAGCTTGTACATAT
